Addgene plasmid #32942: pcDNA6-rbNHERF1
Depositing lab: Edward Weinman. Depositing organization: University of Maryland, Baltimore. Publication: PTH transiently increases the percent mobile fraction of Npt2a in OK cells as determined by FRAP. Weinman EJ, Steplock D, Cha B, Kovbasnjuk O, Frost NA, Cunningham R, Shenolikar S, Blanpied TA, Donowitz M. Am J Physiol Renal Physiol. 2009 Dec;297(6):F1560-5. Epub 2009 Sep 30. 10.1152/ajprenal.90657.2008 PubMed 19794105.
Backbone
  Vector backbone: pcDNA6/HisC
  Backbone manufacturer: Invitrogene
  Backbone size w/o insert (bp): 5200
  Modifications to backbone: none
  Vector type: Mammalian Expression
  Selectable markers: Blasticidin
Growth in bacteria
  Bacterial resistance: Ampicillin, 100 μg/mL
  Growth temperature: 37°C
  Growth strain: DH5alpha
  Copy number: High Copy
Gene/Insert
  Gene/Insert name: SLC9A3R1 (alt name: NHERF)
  Species: rabbit
  Insert size (bp): 1900
  GenBank ID: u19815
  Entrez Gene: SLC9A3R1
  Promoter: CMV
  Tag / fusion protein: his (N terminal on backbone); T7 tag (N terminal on insert); partial FLAG (N terminal on insert)
  Cloning method: Restriction Enzyme; 5′ cloning site EcoR1 (not destroyed); 3′ cloning site Xba1 (not destroyed)
  Sequencing primers: 5′ t7 foward; 3′ BGH
Terms and licenses: Academic/Nonprofit Terms; Industry Terms: Not Available to Industry
Depositor comments: NHERF-1 was cut from peGFP-rbNHERF-1 (ID#31636) constructs. Part of the peGFP vector is present at the 3' end.
How to cite: pcDNA6-rbNHERF1 was a gift from Edward Weinman (Addgene plasmid # 32942 ; http://n2t.net/addgene:32942 ; RRID:Addgene_32942)
