[The description below was written by a language model from this plasmid's Addgene catalogue record and pLannotate feature annotations shown in this document.]
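Description:
pcDNA6-rbNHERF1 is a mammalian expression plasmid built on the unmodified pcDNA6/HisC backbone and carrying the rabbit SLC9A3R1 cDNA, which encodes NHERF1. NHERF1 is a scaffold protein that links plasma membrane transporters and receptors to ezrin/radixin/moesin proteins and the actin cytoskeleton, and it was first characterised as a regulator of the Na+/H+ exchanger SLC9A3. The plasmid is propagated in E. coli at high copy from a ColE1/pUC-type origin under ampicillin selection (AmpR with its bla promoter). An f1 origin is also present. For selection in mammalian cells, a blasticidin S deaminase gene is driven by the SV40 early promoter, preceded by the bacterial EM7 promoter and followed by the SV40 polyadenylation signal.

Expression of the insert is driven by the human CMV immediate-early enhancer and promoter and terminated by the bovine growth hormone poly(A) signal. A T7 promoter sits just upstream of the reading frame and doubles as a sequencing primer site. The coding region opens with the backbone's N-terminal leader: a polyhistidine stretch, the T7 gene 10 leader tag and the Xpress epitope with its enterokinase cleavage site. The Xpress epitope probably corresponds to the "partial FLAG" listed in the catalogue entry. The annotated NHERF1 open reading frame of about 1.07 kb follows.

The insert was transferred between the retained EcoRI and XbaI sites from an EGFP-NHERF1 construct, and the depositor notes that a piece of that vector remains at the 3' end. The catalogue gives an insert size of about 1.9 kb on a 5.2 kb backbone, which does not add up to the 6,231 bp deposited sequence. The associated publication concerns parathyroid hormone effects on the mobility of the phosphate transporter Npt2a in OK cells, which suggests use for expressing tagged NHERF1 in cultured renal cells.
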