Features (pLannotate 1.2.2; 26 found; start..end, strand, type, name):
     28..80      -  misc_feature   bom (fragment): basis of mobility region from pBR322
    235..614     +  enhancer       CMV enhancer: human cytomegalovirus immediate early enhancer
    615..818     +  promoter       CMV promoter: human cytomegalovirus (CMV) immediate early promoter
    814..847     +  LTR            5' LTR (truncated) (fragment): truncated 5' long terminal repeat (LTR) from HIV-1
    863..881     +  promoter       T7 promoter: promoter for bacteriophage T7 RNA polymerase
    932..952     +  CDS            capTEV™ (fragment): composite tag for in vivo biotinylation, TEV protease cleavage, and 6xHis tagging
    953..985     +  CDS            T7 tag (gene 10 leader): leader peptide from bacteriophage T7 gene 10 promotes efficient translation in E. coli
    989..1012    +  CDS            Xpress™ tag: Xpress™ epitope tag, including an enterokinase recognition and cleavage site
   1046..2119    +  CDS            SLC9A3R1: NHRF1_RABIT - Also known as NHERF, NHERF1. Experimental evidence at protein level: Swiss-Prot protein existence level 1. Scaffold protein that connects plasma membrane proteins with members of the ezrin/moesin/radixin family and thereby helps to link them to the actin cytoskeleton and to regulate their surface expression. Necessary for recycling of internalized ADRB2. Was first known to play a role in the regulation of the activity and subcellular location of SLC9A3. Necessary for cAMP-mediated phosphorylation and inhibition of SLC9A3. Involved in sperm capacitation. May participate in the reg
   2124..2149    +  misc_feature   MCS (fragment): multiple cloning site
   2193..2417    +  polyA_signal   bGH poly(A) signal: bovine growth hormone polyadenylation signal
   2421..2442    +  promoter       SV40 promoter (fragment): SV40 enhancer and early promoter
   2463..2891    +  rep_origin     f1 ori (sequence partly withheld): f1 bacteriophage origin of replication; arrow indicates direction of (+) strand synthesis
   2905..3234    +  promoter       SV40 promoter: SV40 enhancer and early promoter
   3282..3329    +  promoter       EM7 promoter: synthetic bacterial promoter&nbsp
   3348..3746    +  CDS            BSD: blasticidin S deaminase; Aspergillus terreus BSD; confers resistance to blasticidin
   3747..3774    +  CDS            BleoR (fragment): antibiotic-binding protein; Sh ble from Streptoalloteichus hindustanus; confers resistance to bleomycin, phleomycin, and Zeocin™
   3784..3909    +  CDS            ble (fragment): BLE_KLEPN - Experimental evidence at protein level: Swiss-Prot protein existence level 1. Binding protein with a strong affinity to the bleomycin family of antibiotics. Binds to CL990; an antimitotic-antibiotic compound. From Klebsiella pneumoniae.
   3904..4025    +  polyA_signal   SV40 poly(A) signal: SV40 polyadenylation signal
   4098..4114    -  protein_bind   lac operator: The lac repressor binds to the lac operator to inhibit transcription in E. coli. This inhibition can be relieved by adding lactose or isopropyl-β-D-thiogalactopyranoside (IPTG). lac repressor encoded by lacI
   4122..4152    -  promoter       lac promoter: promoter for the E. coli lac operon
   4167..4188    -  protein_bind   CAP binding site: CAP binding activates transcription in the presence of cAMP. E. coli catabolite activator protein
   4201..4293    -  CDS            lacI (fragment): lac repressor; lacI; The lac repressor binds to the lac operator to inhibit transcription in E. coli. This inhibition can be relieved by adding lactose or isopropyl-β-D-thiogalactopyranoside (IPTG).
   4476..5064    -  rep_origin     ori: high-copy-number ColE1/pMB1/pBR322/pUC origin of replication
   5235..6095    -  CDS            AmpR: β-lactamase; bla; confers resistance to ampicillin, carbenicillin, and related antibiotics
   6096..6200    -  promoter       AmpR promoter: bla
>Addgene plasmid #32942 | pcDNA6-rbNHERF1 | depositor full sequence | sequence record 38963 | pcDNA6-rbNHERF1 sequence 6231 bps
GACGGATCGGGAGATCTCCCGATCCCCTATGGTGCACTCTCAGTACAATCTGCTCTGATGCCGCATAGTT
AAGCCAGTATCTGCTCCCTGCTTGTGTGTTGGAGGTCGCTGAGTAGTGCGCGAGCAAAATTTAAGCTACA
ACAAGGCAAGGCTTGACCGACAATTGCATGAAGAATCTGCTTAGGGTTAGGCGTTTTGCGCTGCTTCGCG
ATGTACGGGCCAGATATACGCGTTGACATTGATTATTGACTAGTTATTAATAGTAATCAATTACGGGGTC
ATTAGTTCATAGCCCATATATGGAGTTCCGCGTTACATAACTTACGGTAAATGGCCCGCCTGGCTGACCG
CCCAACGACCCCCGCCCATTGACGTCAATAATGACGTATGTTCCCATAGTAACGCCAATAGGGACTTTCC
ATTGACGTCAATGGGTGGAGTATTTACGGTAAACTGCCCACTTGGCAGTACATCAAGTGTATCATATGCC
AAGTACGCCCCCTATTGACGTCAATGACGGTAAATGGCCCGCCTGGCATTATGCCCAGTACATGACCTTA
TGGGACTTTCCTACTTGGCAGTACATCTACGTATTAGTCATCGCTATTACCATGGTGATGCGGTTTTGGC
AGTACATCAATGGGCGTGGATAGCGGTTTGACTCACGGGGATTTCCAAGTCTCCACCCCATTGACGTCAA
TGGGAGTTTGTTTTGGCACCAAAATCAACGGGACTTTCCAAAATGTCGTAACAACTCCGCCCCATTGACG
CAAATGGGCGGTAGGCGTGTACGGTGGGAGGTCTATATAAGCAGAGCTCTCTGGCTAACTAGAGAACCCA
CTGCTTACTGGCTTATCGAAATTAATACGACTCACTATAGGGAGACCCAAGCTGGCTAGCGTTTAAACTT
AAGCTTACCATGGGGGGTTCTCATCATCATCATCATCATGGTATGGCTAGCATGACTGGTGGACAGCAAA
TGGGTCGGGATCTGTACGACGATGACGATAAGGTACCAGGATCCAGTGTGGTGGAATTCGCCGCCATGAG
CGCGGACGCGGCGGCCGGGGCGCCCCTGCCCCGGCTCTGCTGCCTGGAGAAGGGGCCGAACGGCTACGGC
TTCCACCTGCATGGGGAGAAGGGCAAGGTGGGCCAGTACATCCGGCTGGTGGAGCCCGGCTCTCCGGCCG
AGAAGGCGGGGCTGCTGGCCGGGGACCGGCTGGTGGAGGTGAACGGCGAGAACGTGGAGAAGGAGACCCA
CCAGCAGGTGGTGAGCCGCATCCGCGCCGCGCTCAACGCCGTGCGCCTGCTGGTGGTCGACCCCGACACG
GACGAGCAGTTCAGGAAGCTCGGAGTCCAGATCCGGGGGGAGCTGCTACGCGCCCAGGCGGGGCCGGAGC
AGGCCGGGCCGCCGGCCGCCCCCGGCGAGCAGGGCCCGGCCGGTGAGAACGAGCCGCGCGAGGTCGAGAA
GAGCCACCCGGAGCGGCGCGAGCTCCGGCCTCGGCTCTGCGCCATGAAGAAGGGCCCCAACGGCTACGGC
TTCAACCTGCACAGCGACAAGTCCAGGCCGGGCCAGTTCATCCGCGCCGTGGACCCAGACTCCCCGGCTG
AGGCCTCGGGGCTCCGGGAGCAGGACCGCATCGTGGAGGTGAACGGGGTCTGCGTGGAGGGCAAGCAGCA
TGGGGACGTGGTGACTGCCATCAAGGCCGGCGGGGATGAGGCCAAGCTGCTGGTGGTGGACAAGGAGACC
GACGAGTTCTTCAAGAAATGCAAAGTGGTCCCATCTTCTGAGCACCTCAACGGTCCCTTGCCTGAGCCCT
TCACCAATGGGGAGATACAGAAGAACAACCCTGAGACCCTGGCCCCAGCGGCCTCGGAGAGCCCCAGGCC
AGCCCTGGCAAGATCCGCCTCCAGTGACACCAGCGAGGAGCTGGCTTCCCAAGACAGCCCCAAGAAAGAG
GACTCCACGGCCCCCTCCTCGACCTCCTCCTCCTCCGACCCCATCCTGGACTTCAGCATCTCGCTGGCCG
TGGCCAAGGAGAGGGCCCACCAGAAGCGCAGCAGCAGACGGGCCCCCCAAATGGACTGGAGCGAGAAAAA
GGAGCTTTTCAGCAACCTCTGACTCGACGGTACCGCGGGCCCGGGATCCACCGGATCTAGAGGGCCCGTT
TAAACCCGCTGATCAGCCTCGACTGTGCCTTCTAGTTGCCAGCCATCTGTTGTTTGCCCCTCCCCCGTGC
CTTCCTTGACCCTGGAAGGTGCCACTCCCACTGTCCTTTCCTAATAAAATGAGGAAATTGCATCGCATTG
TCTGAGTAGGTGTCATTCTATTCTGGGGGGTGGGGTGGGGCAGGACAGCAAGGGGGAGGATTGGGAAGAC
AATAGCAGGCATGCTGGGGATGCGGTGGGCTCTATGGCTTCTGAGGCGGAAAGAACCAGCTGGGGCTCTA
GGGGGTATCCCC
[124 nt withheld, positions 2463-2586]
C
[32 nt withheld, positions 2588-2619]
CA
[57 nt withheld, positions 2622-2678]
A
[49 nt withheld, positions 2680-2728]
CCTTTGACGTTGGAGTCCACGTTCTTT
[37 nt withheld, positions 2756-2792]
ACCCTATCTCGGTCTATTCTTTTGATTTATAAGGGATTTTGCCGATTTCGGCCTATTGGTTAAAAAATGA
GCTGATTTAACAAAAATTTAACGCGAATTAATTCTGTGGAATGTGTGTCAGTTAGGGTGTGGAAAGTCCC
CAGGCTCCCCAGCAGGCAGAAGTATGCAAAGCATGCATCTCAATTAGTCAGCAACCAGGTGTGGAAAGTC
CCCAGGCTCCCCAGCAGGCAGAAGTATGCAAAGCATGCATCTCAATTAGTCAGCAACCATAGTCCCGCCC
CTAACTCCGCCCATCCCGCCCCTAACTCCGCCCAGTTCCGCCCATTCTCCGCCCCATGGCTGACTAATTT
TTTTTATTTATGCAGAGGCCGAGGCCGCCTCTGCCTCTGAGCTATTCCAGAAGTAGTGAGGAGGCTTTTT
TGGAGGCCTAGGCTTTTGCAAAAAGCTCCCGGGAGCTTGTATATCCATTTTCGGATCTGATCAGCACGTG
TTGACAATTAATCATCGGCATAGTATATCGGCATAGTATAATACGACAAGGTGAGGAACTAAACCATGGC
CAAGCCTTTGTCTCAAGAAGAATCCACCCTCATTGAAAGAGCAACGGCTACAATCAACAGCATCCCCATC
TCTGAAGACTACAGCGTCGCCAGCGCAGCTCTCTCTAGCGACGGCCGCATCTTCACTGGTGTCAATGTAT
ATCATTTTACTGGGGGACCTTGTGCAGAACTCGTGGTGCTGGGCACTGCTGCTGCTGCGGCAGCTGGCAA
CCTGACTTGTATCGTCGCGATCGGAAATGAGAACAGGGGCATCTTGAGCCCCTGCGGACGGTGCCGACAG
GTGCTTCTCGATCTGCATCCTGGGATCAAAGCCATAGTGAAGGACAGTGATGGACAGCCGACGGCAGTTG
GGATTCGTGAATTGCTGCCCTCTGGTTATGTGTGGGAGGGCTAAGCACTTCGTGGCCGAGGAGCAGGACT
GACACGTGCTACGAGATTTCGATTCCACCGCCGCCTTCTATGAAAGGTTGGGCTTCGGAATCGTTTTCCG
GGACGCCGGCTGGATGATCCTCCAGCGCGGGGATCTCATGCTGGAGTTCTTCGCCCACCCCAACTTGTTT
ATTGCAGCTTATAATGGTTACAAATAAAGCAATAGCATCACAAATTTCACAAATAAAGCATTTTTTTCAC
TGCATTCTAGTTGTGGTTTGTCCAAACTCATCAATGTATCTTATCATGTCTGTATACCGTCGACCTCTAG
CTAGAGCTTGGCGTAATCATGGTCATAGCTGTTTCCTGTGTGAAATTGTTATCCGCTCACAATTCCACAC
AACATACGAGCCGGAAGCATAAAGTGTAAAGCCTGGGGTGCCTAATGAGTGAGCTAACTCACATTAATTG
CGTTGCGCTCACTGCCCGCTTTCCAGTCGGGAAACCTGTCGTGCCAGCTGCATTAATGAATCGGCCAACG
CGCGGGGAGAGGCGGTTTGCGTATTGGGCGCTCTTCCGCTTCCTCGCTCACTGACTCGCTGCGCTCGGTC
GTTCGGCTGCGGCGAGCGGTATCAGCTCACTCAAAGGCGGTAATACGGTTATCCACAGAATCAGGGGATA
ACGCAGGAAAGAACATGTGAGCAAAAGGCCAGCAAAAGGCCAGGAACCGTAAAAAGGCCGCGTTGCTGGC
GTTTTTCCATAGGCTCCGCCCCCCTGACGAGCATCACAAAAATCGACGCTCAAGTCAGAGGTGGCGAAAC
CCGACAGGACTATAAAGATACCAGGCGTTTCCCCCTGGAAGCTCCCTCGTGCGCTCTCCTGTTCCGACCC
TGCCGCTTACCGGATACCTGTCCGCCTTTCTCCCTTCGGGAAGCGTGGCGCTTTCTCATAGCTCACGCTG
TAGGTATCTCAGTTCGGTGTAGGTCGTTCGCTCCAAGCTGGGCTGTGTGCACGAACCCCCCGTTCAGCCC
GACCGCTGCGCCTTATCCGGTAACTATCGTCTTGAGTCCAACCCGGTAAGACACGACTTATCGCCACTGG
CAGCAGCCACTGGTAACAGGATTAGCAGAGCGAGGTATGTAGGCGGTGCTACAGAGTTCTTGAAGTGGTG
GCCTAACTACGGCTACACTAGAAGAACAGTATTTGGTATCTGCGCTCTGCTGAAGCCAGTTACCTTCGGA
AAAAGAGTTGGTAGCTCTTGATCCGGCAAACAAACCACCGCTGGTAGCGGTGGTTTTTTTGTTTGCAAGC
AGCAGATTACGCGCAGAAAAAAAGGATCTCAAGAAGATCCTTTGATCTTTTCTACGGGGTCTGACGCTCA
GTGGAACGAAAACTCACGTTAAGGGATTTTGGTCATGAGATTATCAAAAAGGATCTTCACCTAGATCCTT
TTAAATTAAAAATGAAGTTTTAAATCAATCTAAAGTATATATGAGTAAACTTGGTCTGACAGTTACCAAT
GCTTAATCAGTGAGGCACCTATCTCAGCGATCTGTCTATTTCGTTCATCCATAGTTGCCTGACTCCCCGT
CGTGTAGATAACTACGATACGGGAGGGCTTACCATCTGGCCCCAGTGCTGCAATGATACCGCGAGACCCA
CGCTCACCGGCTCCAGATTTATCAGCAATAAACCAGCCAGCCGGAAGGGCCGAGCGCAGAAGTGGTCCTG
CAACTTTATCCGCCTCCATCCAGTCTATTAATTGTTGCCGGGAAGCTAGAGTAAGTAGTTCGCCAGTTAA
TAGTTTGCGCAACGTTGTTGCCATTGCTACAGGCATCGTGGTGTCACGCTCGTCGTTTGGTATGGCTTCA
TTCAGCTCCGGTTCCCAACGATCAAGGCGAGTTACATGATCCCCCATGTTGTGCAAAAAAGCGGTTAGCT
CCTTCGGTCCTCCGATCGTTGTCAGAAGTAAGTTGGCCGCAGTGTTATCACTCATGGTTATGGCAGCACT
GCATAATTCTCTTACTGTCATGCCATCCGTAAGATGCTTTTCTGTGACTGGTGAGTACTCAACCAAGTCA
TTCTGAGAATAGTGTATGCGGCGACCGAGTTGCTCTTGCCCGGCGTCAATACGGGATAATACCGCGCCAC
ATAGCAGAACTTTAAAAGTGCTCATCATTGGAAAACGTTCTTCGGGGCGAAAACTCTCAAGGATCTTACC
GCTGTTGAGATCCAGTTCGATGTAACCCACTCGTGCACCCAACTGATCTTCAGCATCTTTTACTTTCACC
AGCGTTTCTGGGTGAGCAAAAACAGGAAGGCAAAATGCCGCAAAAAAGGGAATAAGGGCGACACGGAAAT
GTTGAATACTCATACTCTTCCTTTTTCAATATTATTGAAGCATTTATCAGGGTTATTGTCTCATGAGCGG
ATACATATTTGAATGTATTTAGAAAAATAAACAAATAGGGGTTCCGCGCACATTTCCCCGAAAAGTGCCA
CCTGACGTC
