>Addgene plasmid #32942 | pcDNA6-rbNHERF1 | addgene partial sequence | sequence record 42364 | CMV-F 5'-CGCAAATGGGCGGTAGGCGTG-3'
CTGGCTAACTAGAGAACCCACTGCTTACTGGCTTATCGAAATTAATACGACTCACTATAGGGAGACCCAA
GCTGGCTAGCGTTTAAACTTAAGCTTACCATGGGGGGTTCTCATCATCATCATCATCATGGTATGGCTAG
CATGACTGGTGGACAGCAAATGGGTCGGGATCTGTACGACGATGACGATAAGGTACCAGGATCCAGTGTG
GTGGAATTCGCCGCCATGAGCGCGGACGCGGCGGCCGGGGCGCCCCTGCCCCGGCTCTGCTGCCTGGAGA
AGGGGCCGAACGGCTACGGCTTCCACCTGCATGGGGAGAAGGGCAAGGTGGGCCAGTACATCCGGCTGGT
GGAGCCCGGCTCTCCGGCCGAGAAGGCGGGGCTGCTGGCCGGGGACCGGCTGGTGGAGGTGAACGGCGAG
AACGTGGAGAAGGAGACCCACCAGCAGGTGGTGAGCCGCATCCGCGCCGCGCTCAACGCCGTGCGCCTGC
TGGTGGTCGACCCCGACACGGACGAGCAGTTCAGGAAGCTCGGAGTCCAGATCCGGGGGGAGCTGCTACG
CGCCCAGGCGGGGCCGGAGCAGGCCGGGCCGCCGGCCGCCCCCGGCGAGCAGGGCCCGGCCGGTGAGA
